Addgene plasmid #245140: pJAK033
Purpose: Expression plasmid with the constitutive Pcwp2 promoter driving expression of the C. difficile secA2 gene and adding a C-term CLIP tag
Depositing lab: Robert Fagan. Depositing organization: University of Sheffield. Publication: A set of genetic tools for use in Clostridioides difficile and related species. Fisher H, de Lussy Kubisa L, Jakhmola A, Walker E, Kirk JA, Oatley P, Chaudhuri RR, Douce GR, Ormsby MJ, Fagan RP. Microbiology (Reading). 2026 Feb;172(2). doi: 10.1099/mic.0.001665. PubMed 41712450.
Backbone
  Vector backbone: pMTL960
  Backbone manufacturer: Nigel P Minton
  Vector type: Bacterial Expression
Growth in bacteria
  Bacterial resistance: Chloramphenicol, 25 μg/mL
  Growth temperature: 37°C
  Growth strain: DH5alpha
  Copy number: High Copy
Gene/Insert
  Gene/Insert name: Pcwp2-secA2-CLIP
  Species: Synthetic
  Promoter: Pcwp2
  Tag / fusion protein: CLIP (C terminal on insert)
  Cloning method: Restriction Enzyme; 5′ cloning site KpnI (unknown if destroyed); 3′ cloning site BamHI (unknown if destroyed)
Resource information
  A portion of this plasmid was derived from a plasmid made by: Synthesised (IDT)
Terms and licenses: Academic/Nonprofit Terms; Industry Terms: Not Available to Industry
How to cite: pJAK033 was a gift from Robert Fagan (Addgene plasmid # 245140 ; http://n2t.net/addgene:245140 ; RRID:Addgene_245140)
