[The description below was written by a language model from this plasmid's Addgene catalogue record and pLannotate feature annotations shown in this document.]
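Description:
pJAK033 is a bacterial expression plasmid built on the pMTL960 backbone and designed to produce a CLIP-tagged version of the Clostridioides difficile SecA2 protein. It is maintained in E. coli through a high-copy ColE1/pUC-type origin and selected with chloramphenicol via catP, a chloramphenicol acetyltransferase gene of Clostridium perfringens origin. The annotated sequence also carries an incP origin of transfer with traJ and a fragment of traI, the elements that allow a plasmid to be mobilised by conjugation from a suitable E. coli donor into a recipient. About 3.5 kb at the end of the 9.3 kb sequence has no annotated features. The record therefore does not identify any replicon that would function in C. difficile, although a shuttle vector of this type would be expected to have one.

The payload sits on the reverse strand and consists of the constitutive Pcwp2 promoter driving the secA2 open reading frame, followed in frame by the C-terminal CLIP tag. The promoter itself was not picked up by the automated annotation. The tag appears as a fragment of human MGMT, which is expected because CLIP is an engineered derivative of that alkyltransferase and reacts covalently with benzylcytosine substrates, allowing specific fluorescent labelling. A very short hit to a yeast PGK1 terminator is most likely a spurious match. The insert was cloned between KpnI and BamHI sites, and part of the plasmid derives from synthesised DNA. SecA2 is the accessory ATPase motor of the Sec translocase, so the construct suits labelling, localisation or tracking studies of this secretion factor. It belongs to a set of genetic tools for C. difficile and related species.
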