Features (pLannotate 1.2.2; 8 found; start..end, strand, type, name):
      1..589     +  rep_origin     ori: high-copy-number ColE1/pMB1/pBR322/pUC origin of replication
    952..1572    +  CDS            catP: CAT2_CLOPF - Protein inferred from homology: Swiss-Prot protein existence level 3. This enzyme is an effector of chloramphenicol resistance in bacteria. From Clostridium perfringens.
   1951..2060    +  oriT           oriT: incP origin of transfer
   2093..2464    +  CDS            traJ: oriT-recognizing protein; traJ
   2502..2597    +  CDS            traI (fragment): TRAI6_ECOLX - Experimental evidence at protein level: Swiss-Prot protein existence level 1. The initiation process of transfer DNA synthesis requires the interaction of at least three plasmid-specific components (TraH, I, and J) at the transfer origin resulting in the assembly of a specialised nucleoprotein complex - the relaxosome. Site- and strand-specific cleavage at the transfer origin is dependent on TraI and TraJ. From Escherichia coli.
   2698..3240    -  CDS            MGMT (fragment): MGMT_HUMAN - Experimental evidence at protein level: Swiss-Prot protein existence level 1. Involved in the cellular defense against the biological effects of O6-methylguanine (O6-MeG) and O4-methylthymine (O4-MeT) in DNA. Repairs the methylated nucleobase in DNA by stoichiometrically transferring the methyl group to a cysteine residue in the enzyme. This is a suicide reaction: the enzyme is irreversibly inactivated. From Homo sapiens (Human).
   3256..5598    -  CDS            secA2: SECA2_CLOD6 - Experimental evidence at protein level: Swiss-Prot protein existence level 1. Part of the Sec protein translocase complex. Interacts with the SecYEG preprotein conducting channel. Has a central role in coupling the hydrolysis of ATP to the transfer of proteins into and across the cell membrane, serving as an ATP-driven molecular motor driving the stepwise translocation of polypeptide chains across the membrane. From Clostridioides difficile (strain 630) (Peptoclostridium difficile).
   5733..5753    +  terminator     PGK1 terminator (fragment): S. cerevisae PGK1; transcription terminator for 3-phosphoglycerate kinase gene
>Addgene plasmid #245140 | pJAK033 | addgene full sequence | sequence record 494094 | Addgene NGS Result
TTGAGATCCTTTTTTTCTGCGCGTAATCTGCTGCTTGCAAACAAAAAAACCACCGCTACCAGCGGTGGTT
TGTTTGCCGGATCAAGAGCTACCAACTCTTTTTCCGAAGGTAACTGGCTTCAGCAGAGCGCAGATACCAA
ATACTGTTCTTCTAGTGTAGCCGTAGTTAGGCCACCACTTCAAGAACTCTGTAGCACCGCCTACATACCT
CGCTCTGCTAATCCTGTTACCAGTGGCTGCTGCCAGTGGCGATAAGTCGTGTCTTACCGGGTTGGACTCA
AGACGATAGTTACCGGATAAGGCGCAGCGGTCGGGCTGAACGGGGGGTTCGTGCACACAGCCCAGCTTGG
AGCGAACGACCTACACCGAACTGAGATACCTACAGCGTGAGCTATGAGAAAGCGCCACGCTTCCCGAAGG
GAGAAAGGCGGACAGGTATCCGGTAAGCGGCAGGGTCGGAACAGGAGAGCGCACGAGGGAGCTTCAAGGG
GGAAACGCCTGGTATCTTTATAGTCCTGTCGGGTTTCGCCACCTCTGACTTGAGCGTCGATTTTTGTGAT
GCTCGTCAGGGGGGCGGAGCCTATGGAAAAACGCCAGCAACGCGGCCTTTTTACGGTTCCTGGCCTTTTG
CTGGCCTTTTGCTCACATGTTCTTTCCTGCGTTATCCCCTGATTCTGTGGATAACCGTATTACCGCCTTT
GAGTGAGCTGATACCGCTCGCCGCAGCCGAACGACCGAGCGCAGCGAGTCAGTGAGCGAGGAAGCGGAAG
AGCGCTCGGCCGGGGATCGATCCCCGGGTACGTACCCGGCAGTTTTTCTTTTTCGGCAAGTGTTCAAGAA
GTTATTAAGTCGGGAGTGCAGTCGAAGTGGGCAAGTTGAAAAATTCACAAAAATGTGGTATAATATCTTT
GTTCATTAGAGCGATAAACTTGAATTTGAGAGGGAACTTAGATGGTATTTGAAAAAATTGATAAAAATAG
TTGGAACAGAAAAGAGTATTTTGACCACTACTTTGCAAGTGTACCTTGTACCTACAGCATGACCGTTAAA
GTGGATATCACACAAATAAAGGAAAAGGGAATGAAACTATATCCTGCAATGCTTTATTATATTGCAATGA
TTGTAAACCGCCATTCAGAGTTTAGGACGGCAATCAATCAAGATGGTGAATTGGGGATATATGATGAGAT
GATACCAAGCTATACAATATTTCACAATGATACTGAAACATTTTCCAGCCTTTGGACTGAGTGTAAGTCT
GACTTTAAATCATTTTTAGCAGATTATGAAAGTGATACGCAACGGTATGGAAACAATCATAGAATGGAAG
GAAAGCCAAATGCTCCGGAAAACATTTTTAATGTATCTATGATACCGTGGTCAACCTTCGATGGCTTTAA
TCTGAATTTGCAGAAAGGATATGATTATTTGATTCCTATTTTTACTATGGGGAAATATTATAAAGAAGAT
AACAAAATTATACTTCCTTTGGCAATTCAAGTTCATCACGCAGTATGTGACGGATTTCACATTTGCCGTT
TTGTAAACGAATTGCAGGAATTGATAAATAGTTAACTTCAGGTTTGTCTGTAACTAAAAACAAGTATTTA
AGCAAAAACATCGTAGAAATACGGTGTTTTTTGTTACCCTAAAATCTACAATTTTATACATAACCACAGG
TTAGTACAAAGACCTTGTGTTTCTTTTTGAAAGGCTTAAAACAAGGATTTTTCCTTGATTTAAGCCCCGA
AAAGCAACACAACCAAGGTTTTAGTATCAATCTGTGGTTTTTATATTTTCAGAGACCGGTCAGATCTGCA
GAATTCGCCCTTCCTGCTTCGGGGTCATTATAGCGATTTTTTCGGTATATCCATCCTTTTTCGCACGATA
TACAGGATTTTGCCAAAGGGTTCGTGTAGACTTTCCTTGGTGTATCCAACGGCGTCAGCCGGGCAGGATA
GGTGAAGTAGGCCCACCCGCGAGCGGGTGTTCCTTCTTCACTGTCCCTTATTCGCACCTGGCGGTGCTCA
ACGGGAATCCTGCTCTGCGAGGCTGGCCGGCTACCGCCGGCGTAACAGATGAGGGCAAGCGGATGGCTGA
TGAAACCAAGCCAACCAGGAAGGGCAGCCCACCTATCAAGGTGTACTGCCTTCCAGACGAACGAAGAGCG
ATTGAGGAAAAGGCGGCGGCGGCCGGCATGAGCCTGTCGGCCTACCTGCTGGCCGTCGGCCAGGGCTACA
AAATCACGGGCGTCGTGGACTATGAGCACGTCCGCGAGCTGGCCCGCATCAATGGCGACCTGGGCCGCCT
GGGCGGCCTGCTGAAACTCTGGCTCACCGACGACCCGCGCACGGCGCGGTTCGGTGATGCCACGATCCTC
GCCCTGCTGGCGAAGATCGAAGAGAAGCAGGACGAGCTTGGCAAGGTCATGATGGGCGTGGTCCGCCCGA
GGGCAGAGCCATGACTTTTTTAGCCGCTAAAACGGCCGGGGGGTGCGCGTGATTGCCAAGCACGTCCCCA
TGCGCTCCATCAAGAAGAGCGACTTCGCGGAGCTGGTGAAGTACATCACCGACGAGCAAGGCAAGACCGA
TCCCCTACTACTGACAGCTTCCAAGGAGCTAAAGAGGTCCCTAGCGCAGCCTAAGGGCGAATTCCAGCAC
ACTGGCGGCCGTTACTAGTGGATCCAAGCTTTCCTTATCCTAATCCTGGTTTTCCTAATCTATGTCCTTC
ATGAGCTAATAACCATTCTTTAACAGCTAATCCTCCTAAATATGGTCCAACATCTGAATCTCCTTGAACA
ACTCTATGACATGGTATTAATATTGGAACTGGATTTCCATCGAGAGCTGTATTAACCGCAGCAGTAGCAG
CTGGATTTCCAACTAAAGCAGCTAAATGTGATTCTGATATAACTTCTCCAAATTTAACAACTTTTAATAA
TTTCCATAAAACTTGTCTAGTAAATGATTCTTGTTGAAAAACTGGATGATGGAGAGCTGGAACGGGAAAT
TCTTCTATAGCTTCTGGTTGATGAAAATAAGCATTTAACCAAGCAGTAGCTTGTATTAATGGTTCTGGTC
CTCCCAGCACAGCCGCTGGAGCTGGAACTTCAACAGCATCAGCAGCTGAAGTTCCTTTTCCTAAAAATAT
TATTCTATGTAATCCTTGTTCACATCCTGATAATTCTAATTTTCCTAATGGTGAATCTAAAGTAGTTCTT
TTCATTTCACAATCTTTATCAGCAGCTGCCTCGAGGTTAAATTTATATAAGTATTGCACTGTTGCTTCCC
TTATATTTTTATTTAAAGCTTCAAACATGTCATATCCTTCTAAAGCATATTCCTTAAATGGGTCTTTTTG
AGCATAAGATTTAAGACCTATATACTGTTTTAACTGTTCCATAGCATCTATATGATCTATCCAGTATTGA
TCAACCACTTTTAAAAGTACTGTTTTTTCTAACTCTGCAACCTTATCAATACCAAGCATCATCTTTTTCA
AGTCATAAACTCTTTTTGAAATTTCATATGTGCTATCAATTATCTCTTGGACACTTTTTTTATCTACACC
AGGTATTAGTAATGTATCTGCTGGCATAAATGTACTATATAAATGTTTAAAATATCCATAATAATCTCTT
TTTCTTCCAATTAAATAAGTTTCTCCTGCTTCTTGTATGATGTCTTTAACCATTTTTTGAATATCTTCTT
GTATATCTTCATCATTTAACACTTTATTTCTTTCATTATATATAACTTTTCTTTGCTCATTAATAGTATC
ATCATATTTAAGAACATTTTTTCTTATTTCAAAATTTTTACCTTCTACACCTTTTTGCGCTCTTTCTATA
GCTCTTGTAAGTGCTTTACTTTCAATAGCCGTATTTTCGTTTGAACTTGTTCTCTTCATAAGTTTCTCTA
TAGTTTTTCCACCATAAAGCTTTATTACATCATCTTCAAGACTTACAAAGAATCTTGATGTACCTGGGTC
TCCTTGACGACCAGAACGCCCTCTAAGCTGATTATCAATTCTTCTTGATTCGTGTCTTTCTGTTCCTATA
ACATAAAGTCCACCTAAATCTTTAACTTCTTGTTCTTCTTCTTTATCTCCTGCACCTAGAGAAATATCTG
TTCCTCTACCTGCCATATTTGTAGCAATCGTTATAGCATCTAATTTACCGGCTTTAGAAATTATCTCTGC
CTCTTTATCATGTTGTTTAGCATTTAAGACTTGATGCTTAATACCTTGTTTTTTAAGCATTTTAGACAGC
TTCTCAGATTTTTCAACAGAAACTGTTCCCACAAGTATTGGCTGTCTAGTCTTATGTATCCTTATTATTT
CTTCTACAACAGCACTATACTTTTCTTCTTCTGTTTTAAATACCTTATCATGTAAATCAGCTCTAATAAC
TGGTCTATTAGTTGGTATTTGGACAACATTTAATTTATAGATTGACTCAAATTCCCCTTCTTCTGTCTTT
GCAGTACCAGTCATACCAGAAAGTTTTTCATATAGTCTGAAGAAATTTTGATAAGTCACAGTAGCCATAG
TTTTAGATTCATTCTTTATCTCAACACCTTCTTTTGCTTCTATAGCTTGGTGAAGTCCATCTGTATATCT
TCTACCATCCATTACTCTTCCTGTAAATTCGTCAACTATCATTACTTCTCCATTTGAAATAACATAGTCA
ACATCTTTTTCCATAAGCTTATGACCTCTTAAAGCTTGATTTATATGATGATATAATTCTATGTTCTTTA
TATCAGTAAGGTTTGTTATACCAAAAAATGACTCAGCTTTACTTATACCACTTGCTGTTAATGCTATAGT
TTTATCTTTTCTGTCCAGCTCAAAGTCTTCTTCTTTAACAGTTTTTACAAAGCTATTTGCTAACTCATAA
AGTTTTAAATCTTCATCACCATCTCCTGCAATAATAAGTGGAGTTCTGGCTTCATCTATTAATATTGAGT
CAACTTCATCTACTATAGCAAAATTTAGTTCCCTTTGTACTTTATGAGATAAATCTGGCACCATATTATC
TCTTAAATAATCAAATCCAAATTCACTATTTGTACCATAAGTTATATCACATTTATATTGTTGTTTTCTT
ATATTTGGGTCTTGGTTAGATATAATTACTCCTACTGTCATTCCAAGAGATTCATAAACTGGGCTCATAA
GCTCCTTATCACGTTCTGCCAGGTAATCATTTACTGTGATTACATGTACACCCTTACCTGTAAGGGCATT
TAAATATACTGGTGCTACTTCAACTAGAGTTTTACCTTCACCAGTTTTCATCTCTGCTATCTTTCCTTGA
TGTATTACTATTCCACCAATTAATTGAACTCTATATTGACGCATTCCCAATTTTCTTTTTGATACTTCTC
TTACTACAGCAAATGCTTCTGGAAGTATATCATCTAAGGTTTCACCTTTTTTAAGTCTATTTTTAAATAT
AGCTGTCATGTCTTTTAGTTCTTCATATGATAGATTTTTCATACTATCTTCTAATGCATCTATTTTATCT
ACTATAACATTCAATTTCTTTATTTCTTGCTCATCTGCTTTGTCAAGTATCGAATCTATAACTGACATAT
AAGTACCTCCTTTTCTATTGTCCGAGCTCTTATTATTTTTTCCTTATTTACCAATTATAATATATATTTG
ATATTATTTCAATAAATGAGACTTATTGTAATAATTAACCAAAAGATATAAACTTTTTCTTATATTTTAT
TTTTTTAATATTTATGTATACAAAAAAGTAACAAAATTGTAATTTTTTTTAATAATGCGGCCGCGGTACC
AAGCTAGCTTGATGCAGAATTCGCCCTTAAGTCTAAAAATTAGGGGAGATGTAAGGATTTGGGAAAAATA
GAAGATGTTATAATCATAAATATGGTATTCGTAGGCTTAAAGTCAAAAAGGAGGTGAAATATAAATAGAT
TTTTAGCTAAATTAAGTAAGAAATAGGAGGAGATTTATTGAACAAAAAATTAGAAAAACCATTTGTATAT
AAGAGAGAGTACGATTTGACTGGATATGATGTTGAAATTTTACAAAAATATGAGTTAGAACAAGCAATAT
ATGTTTATGTTGGGAGTAGTTGTGCATATAACATGAGAGCTAGAAGTAGTAAATGGAGATACCATATAAG
AACAAATAATAAGTCTATATGTTGTAACATTAAAAATTTTATACATAACTTGGAATTGTTTTATAAAATG
GAATTAAAGTTGTCAGATAATATTATTAATGATAAGCTATACTATAGCAATATAGCAGAGTTTGAAGAAT
TTGAAACACTAGAAAAAGCTAGAGAGGTAGAAAGTACTATTATAAGTCAATATCAATTTTTAGATTCTAT
AAATCATATGTTAAAACAAAAAATAATTTTATTGAGTAATAAGGATAGTGTGTTAAACATAACTAAAAAT
GGAAATACAAATTATTTGAAAGTAAAAAATAAATACATAGAAAAACATAAGAACAAGCCAATAATGAGAT
ACCATATCAACTGTCAATTCAATACAGATGGAAGTGTCAAAAGTATTACACAGGAGTTTGAACCAATATT
GGAATTAAACAAAAAAAATACCCTAAGCCGACCAAGCAGAGTATTTTTAAAATAATATTTTAAGATAACA
ACAAAATGAGATAATACTACTAGACAATGACAACTCAACTACCAATTGAGTTTATGGAGCTACCAACTCC
AATATCGGTCTAACTGATTAAGTATCTGTAGTTATATAATAATATTGCTATCAATTTTAGCATCTTAACA
ATATTATTATACATACTAAGCTAAAATTATTCAATAGTTGTAAAAGTTGATTAGTCAATAAGTATATATT
TAATGTAGTGTTATCTCTTAAAAAAACTAGATAAGGAGATAATAAATATATGGAACAATTAGATTCAAAA
TATAAGTTGAAAAAATTTCTAATGGCAGTATTTAGAGATGGTATAGGACAAGGAAATAATCTTATTGATA
ATGAATATGTTAGAGTATTTCAAAATAATAAAAGTAATAGTAAACAATTAGAACTCGGAGAAGAATTTAA
AGAATATAGTAAAACAACTTTTTTTAAAAATATAGATGATATAGTAGAATTTACCTTCGCAAAAAATATT
TATTATGAAAATACATTTTTTAACCTATGTACAACTGATGGAAAAGCAGGAACCAATGAAAACTTAATAA
ATAGATATGCATTAGGATTTGATTTTGACAAAAAAGAATTAGGACAAGGTTTTAATTATAAAGATATAAT
TAATTTATTTACTAAGATAGGATTACATTATCATATCCTAGTTGATAGTGGAAATGGATTCCATGTTTAT
GTGCTAATTAATAAAACTAATAACATTAAGTTAGTATCAGAAGTTACAAATACATTAATAAATAAATTGG
GTGCAGATAAACAAGCAAATTTATCTACTCAAGTATTAAGAGTACCTTATACATATAATATTAAAAATAC
TACTAAACAAGTAAAAATAATACACCAAGACAAAAATATATATAGATATGACATAGAAAAGTTAGCTAAA
AAATATTGCAAAGATGTAAAAACAGTAGGTAATACTAATACAAAATATATATTAGATAGTAAGCTACCAA
ATTGTATAGTAGATATTTTAAAAAATGGTAGTAAAGATGGACATAAAAACCTAGATTTGCAAAAAATAGT
TGTGACTTTAAGATTGAGGAATAAAAGTTTAAGTCAAGTAATATCCGTTGCTAGAGAATGGAACTATATA
TCACAAAATAGTCTTTCAAATAGTGAGCTAGAATATCAAGTCAAGTATATGTATGAGAAGCTTAAAACGG
TTAATTTTGGTTGTACAGGTTGTGAGTTTAATAGTGATTGTTGGAATAAAATAGAATCAGATTTTATATA
TAGTGATGAAGATACTTTGTTCAATATGCCACATAAGCACTCAAAGGATTTGAAATATAAGAATAGGAAA
GGGGTTAAAATAATGACTGGTAATCAATTGTTTATCTATAATGTGTTACTTAACAATAAAGATAGAGAAT
TAAACATAGACGATATAATGGAGCTGATAACCTATAAACGTAAGAAGAAAGTTAAAAACATTGTTATGAG
TGAAAAGACATTAAGAGAAACATTAAAAGAACTTCAACATAATGATTATATTACAAAAACAAAAGGTGTT
ACAAAGCTAGGAATAAAAGATACATACAATGTAAAAGAAGTTAGATGTAATATAGATAAACAATATACTA
TTAGTTACTTTGTTACCATGGCAGTAATTTGGGGAATAATTTCAACTGAAGAATTAAGATTATATACTCA
TATGAGATATAAGCAAGATTTATTGGTCAAAGATGATAAAATAAAAGGAAATATATTAAGAATTAATCAA
GAGGAATTAGCAAAAGATTTAGGAGTAACACAGCAAAGAATTTCAAATATGATAGAATCTTTATTAGATA
CTAAAATTTTAGATGTATGGGAAACTAAAATAAATGATAGAGGATTTATGTACTATACATATAGATTAAA
CAAGTAGATTTTTGATAGGATTAGAATTGATTTTCTAGTCCTATTTTTATGCAAAAAAACTAATTAATAA
AAATTTCTTTTGGTAAAATAATTGTACGAGAATTGCAAAAAAAAAATGGCATCAAAGTATTGAAATTAAG
CCGTTTTAAAAATTTCTTTTGGTAAAATAATTGTACATATATATGTAGTATATATATATATGTTTTTTAG
AGAATGTATAACTAGAATATAGAGCTAGAATATAGAGAATGTATAACTAGAATATAGAGCTAGAATATAG
AGAATGTATAACTAGAATATAGAGCTAGAATATAGAGAATGTATAACTAGAATATAGAGCTAGAATATAG
AGAATGTATAACTAGAATATAGAGCTAGAATATAGAGAATGTATAACTAGAATATAGAGCTAGAATATAG
AGAATGTATAACTAGAATATAGAGCTAGAATCCTAATTAGTAGGTGCTTTTTTAAAACAAGTTAAAAATC
AAAAATAGTATTAGTAAGCATTGGAAATGCTAGATTCTAAAATAGAAAAGTAAAAAATTGGTGCACTATC
TAAACTTATCTATATCGCTTTTTCCGTCGTTTGGTTCTCTAGTTACGATACAGGGGATATGCTTATATTG
AGTTATAGTACTAATCAGTGCTTAATATAGTTAATAAAATTATAGTTACCATAGTTTAGTAACTATGATG
TATGTTAGTTAGAAACTTGCATTTCATGACCAAAATCCCTTAACGTGAGTTTTCGTTCCACTGAGCGTCA
GACCCCGTAGAAAAGATCAAAGGATCTTC
